Addgene plasmid #27050: pMSCV FHA-Stop
Depositing lab: Jayanta Debnath. Depositing organization: University of California, San Francisco (UCSF). Publication: ATG12 conjugation to ATG3 regulates mitochondrial homeostasis and cell death. Radoshevich L, Murrow L, Chen N, Fernandez E, Roy S, Fung C, Debnath J. Cell. 2010 Aug 20. 142(4):590-600. 10.1016/j.cell.2010.07.018 PubMed 20723759.
Backbone
  Vector backbone: pMSCV
  Backbone size w/o insert (bp): 6300
  Vector type: Mammalian Expression, Retroviral
  Selectable markers: Puromycin
Growth in bacteria
  Bacterial resistance: Ampicillin, 100 μg/mL
  Growth temperature: 37°C
  Growth strain: DH5alpha
  Copy number: High Copy
Gene/Insert
  Gene/Insert name: autophagy-related 12 (yeast) (alt names: Apg12l; Atg12l; Atg12)
  Species: M. musculus (mouse)
  Insert size (bp): 530
  Mutation: changed glycine 141 to stop codon.
  GenBank ID: NM_026217
  Entrez Gene: Atg12 (a.k.a. 4931423H11Rik, A330058M13Rik, Apg12l, Atg12l)
  Tag / fusion protein: flag (N terminal on insert); HA (N terminal on insert)
  Cloning method: Restriction Enzyme; 5′ cloning site BglII (not destroyed); 3′ cloning site NotI (destroyed during cloning)
  Sequencing primers: 5′ n/a
Terms and licenses: Academic/Nonprofit Terms; Industry Terms: Not Available to Industry
How to cite: pMSCV FHA-Stop was a gift from Jayanta Debnath (Addgene plasmid # 27050 ; http://n2t.net/addgene:27050 ; RRID:Addgene_27050)
