[The description below was written by a language model from this plasmid's Addgene catalogue record.]
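Description:
pMSCV FHA-Stop is a retroviral mammalian expression plasmid built on the pMSCV (murine stem cell virus) backbone, which is about 6.3 kb without the insert. It is propagated in E. coli as a high-copy plasmid under ampicillin selection, and it carries a puromycin marker for selecting stably transduced mammalian cells. No feature table accompanies the record, so the promoters are not stated explicitly. In MSCV-type vectors the insert is generally transcribed from the 5′ long terminal repeat, and the LTRs and packaging signal allow the transcript to be packaged into retroviral particles when the plasmid is introduced into a suitable packaging cell line.

The payload is an approximately 530 bp mouse Atg12 (autophagy-related 12) coding sequence, cloned by restriction digestion between a BglII site, which is retained, and a NotI site, which was destroyed during cloning. Tandem FLAG and HA epitope tags sit at the N terminus (the "FHA" in the name), allowing detection or immunoprecipitation of the protein. The key feature is a mutation converting glycine 141 to a stop codon. ATG12 is a ubiquitin-like protein that is covalently attached to its targets through its C-terminal glycine, so removing this residue should yield a form that cannot be conjugated.

The associated publication concerns ATG12 conjugation to ATG3 and its role in mitochondrial homeostasis and cell death. In that context the construct most plausibly serves as a conjugation-defective control alongside tagged wild-type ATG12 in stably transduced cells, although the record does not describe its specific use.
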