>Addgene plasmid #27050 | pMSCV FHA-Stop | addgene partial sequence | sequence record 33444 | 27050 with pLXSN-5
CCCTCACTCCTTCTCTAGGCGCCGGAATTAGATCTCTCGAGATCTTCCGCTCGATGAACCATGGACTACA
AGGACGACGATGACAAGCTCGATGGAGGATACCCCTACGACGTGCCCGACTACGCCGGAGGACTCGAGCG
GATGTCGGAAGATTCAGAGGTTGTGCTGCAGCTCCCCTCGGCTCCTGTAGGAGCCGGCGGCGAGAGCCTT
CCAGAGCTCTCCCCGGAAACAGCCACCCCAGAGCCCCCGTCCTCGGCTGCAGTTTCGCCCGGAACGGAGG
AACCTCCCGGAGACACCAAGAAAAAAATTGACATCCTGCTGAAGGCTGTAGGAGACACTCCTATAATGAA
AACAAAGAAATGGGCTGTGGAGCGAACCCGGACCATCCAAGGACTCATTGACTTCATCAAAAAGTTCCTT
AAACTGGTGGCCTCGGAACAGTTGTTTATTTATGTGAATCAGTCCTTTGCCCCTTCCCCAGACCAAGAAG
TTGGAACTCTATATGAGTGTTTTGGCAGTGATGGTAAACTGGTCCTGCATTACTGCAAATCCCAGGCATG
GTGATGAATAGTTTAGCGGCCTCGAGGTTAACGAATTCTACCGGGTAGGGGAGGCGCTTTTCCCAAGGCA
GTCTGGAGCATGCGCTTTAGCAGCCCCGCTGGGCACTTGGCGCTACACAAGTGGCCTCTGGCCTCGCACA
CATTCCACATCCACCGGTAGGCGCCAACCGGCTCCGTTCTTTGGTGGCCCCTTCGCGCCACCTTCTACTC
CTCCCCTAGTCAGGAAGTTCCCCCCCGCCCCGCAGCTCGCGTCGTG
